Addgene plasmid #145447: pGBW-m4046436
Purpose: Yeast Expression plasmid for SARS-CoV-2 nsp10
Depositing lab: Ginkgo Bioworks & Benjie Chen. Depositing organization: Ginkgo Bioworks.
Backbone
  Vector backbone: AmpR; 2u URA3
  Backbone size w/o insert (bp): 4078
  Vector type: Yeast Expression
  Selectable markers: URA3
Growth in bacteria
  Bacterial resistance: Ampicillin, 100 μg/mL
  Growth temperature: 37°C
  Growth strain: DH5alpha
  Copy number: High Copy
Gene/Insert
  Gene/Insert name: SARS-CoV-2 nsp10
  Species: S. cerevisiae (budding yeast); Severe acute respiratory syndrome coronavirus 2
  Insert size (bp): 410
  Mutation: wt
  Entrez Gene: ORF1ab (a.k.a. GU280_gp01)
  Promoter: pTEF1
  Tag / fusion protein: Cleavable thrombin;3xFLAG (C terminal on backbone)
  Cloning method: Unknown
Resource information
  A portion of this plasmid was derived from a plasmid made by: GinkgoBioworks
Depositor comments: NCBI Reference Sequence: YP_009725306.1Created by gene synthesis with Not1 site.
How to cite: pGBW-m4046436 was a gift from Ginkgo Bioworks & Benjie Chen (Addgene plasmid # 145447 ; http://n2t.net/addgene:145447 ; RRID:Addgene_145447)
