[The description below was written by a language model from this plasmid's Addgene catalogue record and pLannotate feature annotations shown in this document.]
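Description:
pGBW-m4046436 is an episomal yeast expression plasmid built to produce SARS-CoV-2 non-structural protein 10 (nsp10) in Saccharomyces cerevisiae. It is an E. coli–yeast shuttle vector. In bacteria it replicates from a high-copy ColE1/pUC-type origin and is selected with ampicillin through a β-lactamase gene that the annotation places downstream of a cat promoter. In yeast it is maintained by the 2μ origin and selected by uracil prototrophy through the URA3 marker, which can also be counterselected with 5-FOA. Short phage T3 and T7 early terminators and a tonB terminator flank the bacterial modules, presumably insulating them from read-through transcription. The annotation also flags a short rop-like segment next to AmpR, although the catalogue lists the plasmid as high copy.

The expression cassette places the wild-type nsp10 coding sequence, a roughly 410 bp segment of the ORF1ab polyprotein made by gene synthesis, under the strong constitutive TEF1 promoter, with a CYC1 terminator downstream. The listing of budding yeast alongside the virus as species may indicate codon adaptation, but the record does not say so. The backbone supplies a C-terminal thrombin-cleavable 3xFLAG tag for immunodetection and affinity purification, with optional tag removal. The feature table picks up only a short fragment of the 3xFLAG sequence, so the tag is documented mainly by the catalogue fields. nsp10 is a cofactor that stimulates the nsp14 exoribonuclease and the nsp16 2'-O-methyltransferase involved in viral mRNA capping. The plasmid therefore suits production of tagged nsp10 in yeast for biochemical, structural or interaction studies, although the record states only yeast expression as its purpose.
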