Features (pLannotate 1.2.2; 14 found; start..end, strand, type, name):
     10..417     +  promoter       TEF1 promoter: S. cerevisiae TEF1; promoter for EF-1α
    434..844     +  CDS            R1A_SARS2 (fragment): Experimental evidence at protein level: Swiss-Prot protein existence level 1. [Non-structural protein 10]: Plays a pivotal role in viral transcription by stimulating both nsp14 3'-5' exoribonuclease and nsp16 2'-O-methyltransferase activities. Therefore plays an essential role in viral mRNAs cap methylation. From Severe acute respiratory syndrome coronavirus 2 (2019-nCoV) (SARS-CoV-2).
    862..879     +  CDS            3xFLAG (fragment): three tandem FLAG® epitope tags, followed by an enterokinase cleavage site
    957..1129    +  terminator     CYC1 terminator (fragment): S. cerevisiae CYC1; transcription terminator for CYC1
   1165..1341    +  promoter       URA3 promoter (fragment): S. cerevisiae URA3
   1342..2145    +  CDS            URA3: orotidine-5'-phosphate decarboxylase, required for uracil biosynthesis; S. cerevisiae URA3; yeast auxotrophic marker, counterselectable with 5-fluoroorotic acid (5-FOA)
   2228..3210    -  rep_origin     2μ ori: yeast 2μ plasmid origin of replication
   3288..3317    +  terminator     T3Te terminator: phage T3 early transcription terminator
   3339..3926    +  rep_origin     ori: high-copy-number ColE1/pMB1/pBR322/pUC origin of replication
   3938..3965    -  terminator     T7Te terminator: phage T7 early transcription terminator
   3989..4180    -  CDS            rop: Rop protein, which maintains plasmids at low copy number; rop
   4181..5041    -  CDS            AmpR: β-lactamase; bla; confers resistance to ampicillin, carbenicillin, and related antibiotics
   5042..5144    -  promoter       cat promoter: promoter of the E. coli cat gene encoding chloramphenicol acetyltransferase
   5145..5176    -  terminator     tonB terminator: bidirectional E. coli tonB-P14 transcription terminator
>Addgene plasmid #145447 | pGBW-m4046436 | depositor full sequence | sequence record 287624 | Full Sequence
GCGGCCGCCCCACACACCATAGCTTCAAAATGTTTCTACTCCTTTTTTACTCTTCCAGATTTTCTCGGAC
TCCGCGCATCGCCGTACCACTTCAAAACACCCAAGCACAGCATACTAAATTTCCCCTCTTTCTTCCTCTA
GGGTGTCGTTAATTACCCGTACTAAAGGTTTGGAAAAGAAAAAAGAGACCGCCTCGTTTCTTTTTCTTCG
TCGAAAAAGGCAATAAAAATTTTTATCACGTTTCTTTTTCTTGAAAATTTTTTTTTTTGATTTTTTTCTC
TTTCGATGACCTCCCATTGATATTTAAGTTAATAAACGGTCTTCAATTTCTCAAGTTTCAGTTTCATTTT
TCTTGTTCTATTACAACTTTTTTTACTTCTTGCTCATTAGAAAGAAAGCATAGCAATCTAATCTAAGTTT
TAATTACAAAATGGGTAATGCAACAGAAGTGCCTGCCAATTCAACTGTATTATCTTTCTGTGCTTTTGCT
GTAGATGCTGCTAAAGCTTACAAAGATTATCTAGCTAGTGGGGGACAACCAATCACTAATTGTGTTAAGA
TGTTGTGTACACACACTGGTACTGGTCAGGCAATAACAGTTACACCGGAAGCCAATATGGATCAAGAATC
CTTTGGTGGTGCATCGTGTTGTCTGTACTGCCGTTGCCACATAGATCATCCAAATCCTAAAGGATTTTGT
GACTTAAAAGGTAAGTATGTACAAATACCTACAACTTGTGCTAATGACCCTGTGGGTTTTACACTTAAAA
ACACAGTCTGTACCGTCTGCGGTATGTGGAAAGGTTATGGCTGTAGTTGTGATCAACTCCGCGAACCCAT
GCTTCTCGTGCCGAGAGGTTCTGATTATAAAGATCATGATGGTGATTATAAAGATCATGATATTGATTAT
AAAGATGATGATGATAAATAAACAGGCCCCTTTTCCTTTGTCGATATCATGTAATTAGTTATGTCACGCT
TACATTCACGCCCTCCTCCCACATCCGCTCTAACCGAAAAGGAAGGAGTTAGACAACCTGAAGTCTAGGT
CCCTATTTATTTTTTTTAATAGTTATGTTAGTATTAAGAACGTTATTTATATTTCAAATTTTTCTTTTTT
TTCTGTACAAAGCGGCCGCCGAACCACTAGTGCACTGCAGTACACGGTTTCCTTGAAATTTTTTTGATTC
GGTAATCTCCGAACAGAAGGAAGAACGAAGGAAGGAGCACAGACTTAGATTGGTATATATACGCATATGT
AGTGTTGAAGAAACATGAAATTGCCCAGTATTCTTAACCCAACTGCACAGAACAAAAACGTGCAGGAAAC
GAAGATAAATCATGTCGAAAGCTACATATAAGGAACGTGCTGCTACTCATCCTAGTCCTGTTGCTGCCAA
GCTATTTAATATCATGCACGAAAAGCAAACAAACTTGTGTGCTTCATTGGATGTTCGTACCACCAAGGAA
TTACTGGAGTTAGTTGAAGCATTAGGTCCCAAAATTTGTTTACTAAAAACACATGTGGATATCTTGACTG
ATTTTTCCATGGAGGGCACAGTTAAGCCGCTAAAGGCATTATCCGCCAAGTACAATTTTTTACTCTTCGA
GGACAGAAAATTTGCTGACATTGGTAATACAGTCAAATTGCAGTACTCTGCGGGTGTATACAGAATAGCA
GAATGGGCAGACATTACGAATGCACACGGTGTGGTGGGCCCAGGTATTGTTAGCGGTTTGAAGCAGGCGG
CAGAAGAAGTAACAAAGGAACCTAGAGGCCTTTTGATGTTAGCAGAATTGTCATGCAAGGGCTCCCTATC
TACTGGAGAATATACTAAGGGTACTGTTGACATTGCGAAGAGCGACAAAGATTTTGTTATCGGCTTTATT
GCTCAAAGAGACATGGGTGGAAGAGATGAAGGTTACGATTGGTTGATTATGACACCCGGTGTGGGTTTAG
ATGACAAGGGAGATGCATTGGGTCAACAGTATAGAACCGTGGATGATGTGGTTTCTACAGGATCTGACAT
TATTATTGTTGGAAGAGGACTATTTGCAAAGGGAAGGGATGCTAAGGTAGAGGGTGAACGTTACAGAAAA
GCAGGCTGGGAAGCATATTTGAGAAGATGCGGCCAGCAAAACTAAAAAACTGTATTATAAGTAAATGCAT
GTATACTAAACTCACAAATTAGAGCTTCAATTTAATTATATCAGTTATTACCCGAGTAACGAAGCATCTG
TGCTTCATTTTGTAGAACAAAAATGCAACGCGAGAGCGCTAATTTTTCAAACAAAGAATCTGAGCTGCAT
TTTTACAGAACAGAAATGCAACGCGAAAGCGCTATTTTACCAACGAAGAATCTGTGCTTCATTTTTGTAA
AACAAAAATGCAACGCGAGAGCGCTAATTTTTCAAACAAAGAATCTGAGCTGCATTTTTACAGAACAGAA
ATGCAACGCGAGAGCGCTATTTTACCAACAAAGAATCTATACTTCTTTTTTGTTCTACAAAAATGCATCC
CGAGAGCGCTATTTTTCTAACAAAGCATCTTAGATTACTTTTTTTCTCCTTTGTGCGCTCTATAATGCAG
TCTCTTGATAACTTTTTGCACTGTAGGTCCGTTAAGGTTAGAAGAAGGCTACTTTGGTGTCTATTTTCTC
TTCCATAAAAAAAGCCTGACTCCACTTCCCGCGTTTACTGATTACTAGCGAAGCTGCGGGTGCATTTTTT
CAAGATAAAGGCATCCCCGATTATATTCTATACCGATGTGGATTGCGCATACTTTGTGAACAGAAAGTGA
TAGCGTTGATGATTCTTCATTGGTCAGAAAATTATGAACGGTTTCTTCTATTTTGTCTCTATATACTACG
TATAGGAAATGTTTACATTTTCGTATTGTTTTCGATTCACTCTATGAATAGTTCTTACTACAATTTTTTT
GTCTAAAGAGTAATACTAGAGATAAACATAAAAAATGTAGAGGTCGAGTTTAGATGCAAGTTCAAGGAGC
GAAAGGTGGATGGGTAGGTTATATAGGGATATAGCACAGAGATATATAGCAAAGAGATACTTTTGAGCAA
TGTTTGTGGAAGCGGTATTCGCAATATTTTAGTAGCTCGTTACAGTCCGGTGCGTTTTTGGTTTTTTGAA
AGTGCGTCATCAGAGCGCTTTTGGTTTTCAAAAGCGCTCTGAAGTTCCTATACTTTCTAGCTAGAGAATA
GGAACTTCCCGAGCGGCCGCGTGTTACAAGCTTGACTCCAGCGTAACTGGACTGCAATCAACTCACTGGC
TCACCTTCACGGGTGGGCCTTTCTTCGGTAGAAAATCAAAGGATCTTCTTGAGATCCTTTTTTTCTGCGC
GTAATCTGCTGCTTGCAAACAAAAAAACCACCGCTACCAGCGGTGGTTTGTTTGCCGGATCAAGAGCTAC
CAACTCTTTTTCCGAGGTAACTGGCTTCAGCAGAGCGCAGATACCAAATACTGTTCTTCTAGTGTAGCCG
TAGTTAGGCCACCACTTCAAGAACTCTGTAGCACCGCCTACATACCTCGCTCTGCTAATCCTGTTACCAG
TGGCTGCTGCCAGTGGCGATAAGTCGTGTCTTACCGGGTTGGACTCAAGACGATAGTTACCGGATAAGGC
GCAGCGGTCGGGCTGAACGGGGGGTTCGTGCACACAGCCCAGCTTGGAGCGAACGACCTACACCGAACTG
AGATACCTACAGCGTGAGCTATGAGAAAGCGCCACGCTTCCCGAAGGGAGAAAGGCGGACAGGTATCCGG
TAAGCGGCAGGGTCGGAACAGGAGAGCGCACGAGGGAGCTTCCAGGGGTAAACGCCTGGTATCTTTATAG
TCCTGTCGGGTTTCGCCACCTCTGACTTGAGCATCGATTTTTGTGATGCTCGTCAGGGGGGCGGAGCCTA
TGGAAAAACGCCAGCAACGCAGAAAGGCCCACCCGAAGGTGAGCCAGGTGATTACATTTGGGCCCTCATC
AGAGGTTTTCACCGTCATCACCGAAACGCGCGAGGCAGCTGCGGTAAAGCTCATCAGCGTGGTCGTGAAG
CGATTCACAGATGTCTGCCTGTTCATCCGCGTCCAGCTCGTTGAGTTTCTCCAGAAGCGTTAATGTCTGG
CTTCTGATAAAGCGGGCCATGTTAAGGGCGGTTTTTTCCTGTTTGGTCACTTACCAATGCTTAATCAGTG
AGGCACCTATCTCAGCGATCTGTCTATTTCGTTCATCCATAGTTGCCTGACTCCCCGTCGTGTAGATAAC
TACGATGCGGGAGGGCTTACCATCTGGCCCCAGTGCTGCAATGATACCGCGAGACCCACGCTCACCGGCT
CCAGATTTATCAGCAATAAACCAGCCAGCCGGGAGGGCCGAGCGCAGAAGTGATCCTGCAACTTTATCCG
CCTCCATCCAGTCTATTAATTGTTGCCGGGAAGCTAGAGTAAGTAGTTCGCCAGTTAATAGTTTGCGCAA
CGTTGTTGCCATTGCTACAGGCATCGTGGTGTCACGCTCGTCGTTTGGTATGGCTTCATTCAGCTCCGGT
TCCCAACGATCAAGGCGAGTTACATGATCCCCCATGTTGTGCAAAAAAGCGGTTAGCTCCTTCGGTCCTC
CGATCGTTGCCAGAAGTAAGTTGGCCGCAGTGTTATCACTCATGGTTATGGCAGCACTGCATAATTCTCT
TACTGTCATGCCATCCGTGAGATGCTTTTCTGTGACTGGTGAGTACTCAACCAAGTCATTCTGAGAATAG
TGTATGCGGCGACCGAGTTGCTCTTGCCCGGCGTCAATACGGGATAATACCGCGCCACATAGCAGAACTT
TAAAAGTGCTCATCATTGGAAAACGTTCTTCGGGGCGTAAACTCTCAAGGATCTTACCGCTGTTGAGATC
CAGTTCGATGTAACCCACTCGTGCACCCAACTGATCTTCAGCATCTTTTACTTTCACCAGCGTTTCTGGG
TGAGCAAAAACAGGAAGGCAAAATGCCGCAAAAAAGGGAATAAGGGCGACACGGAAATGTTGAATACTCA
TTTTAGCTTCCTTAGCTCCTGAAAATCTCGATAACTCAAAAAATACGCCCGGTAGTGATCTTATTTCATT
ATGGTGAAAGTTGGAACCTCTTACGTGCCGATCAAGTCAAAAGCCTCCGGTCGGAGGCTTTTGACTTTCT
GCTATGGAGGTCAGGTATGATTTAAATGGTCAGTTAGA
